Addgene plasmid #33062: pCMV-Flag-YAP-P85A
Depositing lab: Kunliang Guan. Depositing organization: University of California, San Diego (UCSD). Publication: Structural insights into the YAP and TEAD complex. Li Z, Zhao B, Wang P, Chen F, Dong Z, Yang H, Guan KL, Xu Y. Genes Dev. 2010 Feb 1;24(3):235-40. 10.1101/gad.1865810 PubMed 20123905.
Backbone
  Vector backbone: pCMV
  Backbone size w/o insert (bp): 4500
  Vector type: Mammalian Expression
Growth in bacteria
  Bacterial resistance: Ampicillin, 100 μg/mL
  Growth temperature: 37°C
  Growth strain: DH5alpha
  Copy number: Unknown
Gene/Insert
  Gene/Insert name: YAP
  Species: H. sapiens (human)
  Mutation: P85A
  Entrez Gene: YAP1 (a.k.a. COB1, YAP, YAP-1, YAP2, YAP65, YKI)
  Tag / fusion protein: Flag (N terminal on insert)
Terms and licenses: Academic/Nonprofit Terms; Industry Terms: Not Available to Industry
How to cite: pCMV-Flag-YAP-P85A was a gift from Kunliang Guan (Addgene plasmid # 33062 ; http://n2t.net/addgene:33062 ; RRID:Addgene_33062)
