[The description below was written by a language model from this plasmid's Addgene catalogue record.]
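Description:
pCMV-Flag-YAP-P85A is a mammalian expression plasmid built on a pCMV backbone of about 4.5 kb (excluding the insert). It is propagated in E. coli under ampicillin selection. The record does not state the copy number, the origin of replication, or any mammalian selection marker, and no feature table is provided, so the detailed layout of the vector cannot be confirmed. The backbone name implies that expression is driven by the cytomegalovirus immediate-early promoter, a strong constitutive promoter commonly used for transient overexpression in transfected mammalian cells, though the promoter is not listed as a separate field.

The payload is human YAP (YAP1), the transcriptional co-activator that acts downstream of the Hippo signalling pathway. It carries a single point substitution, proline 85 to alanine, and is fused at its N terminus to a Flag epitope tag. The tag allows the mutant protein to be detected by western blot or immunofluorescence and to be pulled down by immunoprecipitation with anti-Flag reagents, distinguishing it from endogenous YAP.

The plasmid is associated with a structural study of the YAP–TEAD complex, which suggests that P85A was designed to probe the contribution of this residue to YAP's interaction with TEAD transcription factors. The record itself does not describe the functional consequence of the mutation. Typical uses would be comparison with wild-type Flag-YAP in co-immunoprecipitation, reporter, or other cell-based assays of YAP–TEAD binding and activity.
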