>Addgene plasmid #33062 | pCMV-Flag-YAP-P85A | addgene partial sequence | sequence record 41466 | CMV-F 5'-CGCAAATGGGCGGTAGGCGTG-3'
TAGCAGAGCTCGTTTAGTGAACCGTCAGAATTGATCTACCATGGACTACAAAGACGATGACGACAAGCTT
GCGGCCGCGAATTCAAGCTTAGCCACCATGGACTACAAAGACGATGACGATAAAGCAAGGCTCGAATCGG
TACCTAAGGATCCCGGGCAGCAGCCGCCGCCTCAACCGGCCCCCCAGGGCCAAGGGCAGCCGCCTTCGCA
GCCCCCGCAGGGGCAGGGCCCGCCGTCCGGACCCGGGCAACCGGCACCCGCGGCGACCCAGGCGGCGCCG
CAGGCACCCCCCGCCGGGCATCAGATCGTGCACGTCCGCGGGGACTCGGAGACCGACCTGGAGGCGCTCT
TCAACGCCGTCATGAACCCCAAGACGGCCAACGTGCCCCAGACCGTGGCCATGAGGCTCCGGAAGCTGCC
CGACTCCTTCTTCAAGCCGCCGGAGCCCAAATCCCACTCCCGACAGGCCAGTACTGATGCAGGCACTGCA
GGAGCCCTGACTCCACAGCATGTTCGAGCTCATTCCTCTCCAGCTTCTCTGCAGTTGGGAGCTGTTTCTC
CTGGGACACTGACCCCCACTGGAGTAGTCTCTGGCCCAGCAGCTACACCCACAGCTCAGCATCTTCGACA
GTCTTCTTTTGAGATACCTGATGATGTACCTCTGCCAGCAGGTTGGGAGATGGCAAAGACATCTTCTGGT
CAGAGATACTTCTTAAATCACATCGATCAGACAACAACATGGCAGGACCCCAGGAAGGCCATGCTGTCCC
AGATGAACGTCACAGCCCCCACCAGTCCACCAGTGCAGCAGAATATGATGAACTCGGCTTCAGGTCCTCT
TCCTGATGGATGGGAACAAGCCATGACTCAGGATGGAGAAATTTACTATATAAACCATAAGAACAAGACC
ACCTCTTGGCTAGACC
